Addgene plasmid #133388: BII-C3HTK
Purpose: (Empty Backbone) Piggybac vector for SRIRACCHA-mediated mutation enrichment (surrogate target for HDR)
Depositing lab: Blair Madison. Depositing organization: Washington University in Saint Louis. Publication: A stable but reversible integrated surrogate reporter for assaying CRISPR/Cas9-stimulated homology-directed repair. Wen Y, Liao G, Pritchard T, Zhao TT, Connelly JP, Pruett-Miller SM, Blanc V, Davidson NO, Madison BB. J Biol Chem. 2017 Apr 14;292(15):6148-6162. doi: 10.1074/jbc.M117.777722. Epub 2017 Feb 22. PubMed 28228480.
Backbone
  Vector backbone: BII-C3HTK
  Backbone manufacturer: Madison Lab
  Vector type: Mammalian Expression
  Selectable markers: Puromycin ; Hygromycin-ires-TK
Growth in bacteria
  Bacterial resistance: Ampicillin, 100 μg/mL
  Growth temperature: 37°C
  Growth strain: DH5alpha
  Copy number: High Copy
Gene/Insert
  Gene/Insert name: None
Terms and licenses: Academic/Nonprofit Terms; Industry Terms: Not Available to Industry
How to cite: BII-C3HTK was a gift from Blair Madison (Addgene plasmid # 133388 ; http://n2t.net/addgene:133388 ; RRID:Addgene_133388)
