[The description below was written by a language model from this plasmid's Addgene catalogue record and pLannotate feature annotations shown in this document.]
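Description:
BII-C3HTK is an empty-backbone piggyBac transposon vector for mammalian cells, built for SRIRACCHA, a strategy that enriches for genome-edited cells by means of a stably integrated but removable surrogate reporter of CRISPR/Cas9-stimulated homology-directed repair (HDR). It is propagated in E. coli as a high-copy plasmid with a ColE1/pUC-type origin and ampicillin resistance. It also carries an f1 origin and remnants of a lacZα/lac promoter cloning region. Two sequence records, from the depositor and from repository sequencing, are about 9 kb each and show the same parts in the same order, differing only in their start coordinate.

The mammalian cassette begins with fragments of the mouse CMV immediate-early promoter, followed by a puromycin N-acetyltransferase (pac) gene and a short HSV TK polyadenylation signal. Immediately downstream is a hygromycin resistance coding sequence annotated as a fragment, then an EMCV IRES and the HSV-1 thymidine kinase gene, ending near an SV40 poly(A) signal. This layout fits the stated purpose. Puromycin would select cells that have integrated the transposon, and a user-supplied target sequence would serve as the surrogate Cas9 target. An incomplete hygromycin gene would presumably become functional only after HDR, which would allow selection of HDR-competent cells. The IRES-linked TK offers negative selection with nucleoside analogues, plausibly to identify cells from which the transposon has later been excised. The record does not spell out these mechanistic details or the cloning site. The piggyBac terminal repeats are not annotated in either feature table. Short phage lambda matches flank the cassette and appear to be stuffer or backbone sequence.
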