Features (pLannotate 1.2.2; 20 found; start..end, strand, type, name):
    594..677     +  promoter       mCMV promoter (fragment): mouse cytomegalovirus (CMV) immediate early promoter
    794..1001    +  promoter       mCMV promoter (fragment): mouse cytomegalovirus (CMV) immediate early promoter
   1268..1864    +  CDS            pac: PUAC_STRAD - Protein predicted: Swiss-Prot protein existence level 4. Detoxification of puromycin. From Streptomyces alboniger.
   1873..1919    +  polyA_signal   HSV TK poly(A) signal: herpes simplex virus thymidine kinase polyadenylation signal (Cole and Stacy, 1985)
   1930..2950    +  CDS            HygR (fragment): aminoglycoside phosphotransferase from E. coli; aph(4)-Ia; confers resistance to hygromycin
   2985..3546    +  misc_feature   IRES: internal ribosome entry site (IRES) of the encephalomyocarditis virus (EMCV)
   3548..4675    +  CDS            TK: KITH_HHV1S - Experimental evidence at protein level: Swiss-Prot protein existence level 1. Catalyzes the transfer of the gamma-phospho group of ATP to thymidine to generate dTMP in the salvage pathway of pyrimidine synthesis. The dTMP serves as a substrate for DNA polymerase during viral DNA replication. Allows the virus to be reactivated and to grow in non-proliferative cells lacking a high concentration of phosphorylated nucleic acid precursors. From Human herpesvirus 1 (strain SC16) (HHV-1) (Human herpes simplex virus 1). Used in molecular biology as a selectable marker to identify transfec
   4693..4827    -  polyA_signal   SV40 poly(A) signal: SV40 polyadenylation signal
   4850..4933    -  CDS            large T antigen (fragment): large T antigen from SV40 (simian virus 40)
   5674..5793    -  CDS            B (fragment): PORTL_LAMBD - Experimental evidence at protein level: Swiss-Prot protein existence level 1. Forms the portal vertex of the capsid (PubMed:6228056, PubMed:6232391). This portal plays critical roles in head assembly, genome packaging, neck/tail attachment, and genome ejection (Probable). The portal protein multimerizes as a single ring-shaped homododecamer arranged around a central channel (PubMed:6232391). Binds to the terminase subunits to form the packaging machine (PubMed:7799432). From Escherichia phage lambda (Bacteriophage lambda).
   5795..5950    +  CDS            lacZα (fragment): LacZα fragment of β-galactosidase; lacZ fragment
   5955..6383    +  rep_origin     f1 ori (sequence partly withheld): f1 bacteriophage origin of replication; arrow indicates direction of (+) strand synthesis
   6436..6540    +  promoter       AmpR promoter: bla
   6541..7401    +  CDS            AmpR: β-lactamase; bla; confers resistance to ampicillin, carbenicillin, and related antibiotics
   7572..8160    +  rep_origin     ori: high-copy-number ColE1/pMB1/pBR322/pUC origin of replication
   8343..8435    +  CDS            lacI (fragment): lac repressor; lacI; The lac repressor binds to the lac operator to inhibit transcription in E. coli. This inhibition can be relieved by adding lactose or isopropyl-β-D-thiogalactopyranoside (IPTG).
   8448..8469    +  protein_bind   CAP binding site: CAP binding activates transcription in the presence of cAMP. E. coli catabolite activator protein
   8484..8514    +  promoter       lac promoter: promoter for the E. coli lac operon
   8522..8538    +  protein_bind   lac operator: The lac repressor binds to the lac operator to inhibit transcription in E. coli. This inhibition can be relieved by adding lactose or isopropyl-β-D-thiogalactopyranoside (IPTG). lac repressor encoded by lacI
   8576..9043    -  CDS            B (fragment): PORTL_LAMBD - Experimental evidence at protein level: Swiss-Prot protein existence level 1. Forms the portal vertex of the capsid (PubMed:6228056, PubMed:6232391). This portal plays critical roles in head assembly, genome packaging, neck/tail attachment, and genome ejection (Probable). The portal protein multimerizes as a single ring-shaped homododecamer arranged around a central channel (PubMed:6232391). Binds to the terminase subunits to form the packaging machine (PubMed:7799432). From Escherichia phage lambda (Bacteriophage lambda).
>Addgene plasmid #133388 | BII-C3HTK | depositor full sequence | sequence record 256389 | BII-C3HTK sequence 9048 bps
TTAACCCTAGAAAGATAGTCTGCGTAAAATTGACGCATGCATTCTTGAAATATTGCTCTCTCTTTCTAAA
TAGCGCGAATCCGTCGCTGTGCATTTAGGACATCTCAGTCGCCGCTTGGAGCTCCCGTGAGGCGTGCTTG
TCAATGCGGTAAGTGTCACTGATTTTGAACTATAACGACCGCGTGAGTCAAAATGACGCATGATTATCTT
TTACGTGACTTTTAAGATTTAACTCATACGATAATTATATTGTTATTTCATGTTCTACTTACGTGATAAC
TTATTATATATATATTTTCTTGTTATAGATCTGTGGAATGTGTGCTAGAGGGACAGCCCCCCCCCAAAGC
CCCCAGGGATGTAATTACGTCCCTCCCCCGCTAGGGGGCAGCAGCGAGCCGCCCGGGGCTCCGCTCCGGT
CCGGCGCTCCCCCCGCATCCCCGAGCCGGCAGCGTGCGGGGACAGCCCGGGCACGGGGAAGGTGGCACGG
GATCGCTTTCCTCTGAACGCTTCTCGCTGCTCTTTGAGCCTGCAGACACCTGGGGGGATACGGGGAAAAG
GCCTCCAAGGCCTGCAGGAGTCAATGGGAAAAACCCATTGGAGCCAAGTACACTGACTCAATAGGGACTT
TCCATTGGGTTTTGCCCAGTACATAAGGTCAATAGGGGGTGAGTCAACAGGAAAGTCCCATTGGAGCCAA
GTACATTGAGTCAATAGGGACTTTCCAATGGGTTTTGCCCAGTACATAAGGTCAATGGGAGGTAAGCCAA
TGGGTTTTTCCCATTACTGACATGTATACTGAGTCATTAGGGACTTTCCAATGGGTTTTGCCCAGTACAT
AAGGTCAATAGGGGTGAATCAACAGGAAAGTCCCATTGGAGCCAAGTACACTGAGTCAATAGGGACTTTC
CATTGGGTTTTGCCCAGTACAAAAGGTCAATAGGGGGTGAGTCAATGGGTTTTTCCCATTATTGGCACAT
ACATAAGGTCAATAGGGGTGACTAGTGGAGAAGAGCATGCTTGAGGGCTGAGTGCCCCTCAGTGGGCAGA
GAGCACATGGCCCACAGTCCCTGAGAAGTTGGGGGGAGGGGTGGGCAATTGAACTGGTGCCTAGAGAAGG
TGGGGCTTGGGTAAACTGGGAAAGTGATGTGGTGTACTGGCTCCACCTTTTTCCCCAGGGTGGGGGAGAA
CCATATATAAGTGCAGTAGTCTCTGTGAACATTCGGTTTAGTGAACCTGCAGGTCGGCCGCCACGACCGG
TGCCACCATGACTGAATACAAACCAACTGTTCGCCTGGCAACTCGTGATGATGTTCCACGTGCAGTTCGC
ACCCTGGCTGCTGCATTTGCTGACTACCCTGCAACCCGTCACACTGTGGACCCAGACCGCCACATTGAAC
GTGTGACTGAACTGCAGGAGCTGTTCCTGACCCGTGTGGGCCTGGACATTGGCAAAGTGTGGGTGGCAGA
TGATGGTGCTGCTGTGGCAGTGTGGACCACCCCTGAATCTGTTGAAGCTGGTGCAGTGTTTGCTGAGATT
GGCCCACGCATGGCAGAACTGTCTGGCAGCCGCCTGGCAGCACAACAGCAGATGGAAGGTCTGCTGGCAC
CACACCGCCCAAAAGAACCTGCTTGGTTCCTGGCAACTGTGGGTGTGAGCCCTGACCACCAGGGTAAGGG
CCTGGGCTCTGCAGTGGTGCTGCCTGGTGTGGAAGCAGCTGAACGTGCAGGTGTGCCTGCTTTCCTGGAG
ACCTCAGCTCCACGCAACCTGCCTTTCTATGAACGCCTGGGCTTCACTGTGACTGCTGATGTGGAAGTGC
CAGAAGGCCCACGCACTTGGTGCATGACTCGCAAACCAGGTGCTAGGTGACCGCAATAAAAAGACAGAAT
AAAACGCACGGGTGTTGGGTCGTTTGTTCACTCGGCAATAAAGCCTGAACTCACCGCGACGTCTGTCGAG
AAGTTTCTGATCGAAAAGTTCGACAGCGTCTCCGACCTGATGCAGCTCTCGGAGGGCGAAGAATCTCGTG
CTTTCAGCTTCGATGTAGGAGGGCGTGGATATGTCCTGCGGGTAAATAGCTGCGCCGATGGTTTCTACAA
AGATCGTTATGTTTATCGGCACTTTGCATCGGCCGCGCTCCCGATTCCGGAAGTGCTTGACATTGGGGAA
TTCAGCGAGAGCCTGACCTATTGCATCTCCCGCCGTGCACAGGGTGTCACGTTGCAAGACCTGCCTGAAA
CCGAACTGCCCGCTGTTCTGCAGCCGGTCGCGGAGGCCATGGATGCGATCGCTGCGGCCGATCTTAGCCA
GACGAGCGGGTTCGGCCCATTCGGACCGCAAGGAATCGGTCAATACACTACATGGCGTGATTTCATATGC
GCGATTGCTGATCCCCATGTGTATCACTGGCAAACTGTGATGGACGACACCGTCAGTGCGTCCGTCGCGC
AGGCTCTCGATGAGCTGATGCTTTGGGCCGAGGACTGCCCCGAAGTCCGGCACCTCGTGCACGCGGATTT
CGGCTCCAACAATGTCCTGACGGACAATGGCCGCATAACAGCGGTCATTGACTGGAGCGAGGCGATGTTC
GGGGATTCCCAATACGAGGTCGCCAACATCTTCTTCTGGAGGCCGTGGTTGGCTTGTATGGAGCAGCAGA
CGCGCTACTTCGAGCGGAGGCATCCGGAGCTTGCAGGATCGCCGCGGCTCCGGGCGTATATGCTCCGCAT
TGGTCTTGACCAACTCTATCAGAGCTTGGTTGACGGCAATTTCGATGATGCAGCTTGGGCGCAGGGTCGA
TGCGACGCAATCGTCCGATCCGGAGCCGGGACTGTCGGGCGTACACAAATCGCCCGCAGAAGCGCGGCCG
TCTGGACCGATGGCTGTGTAGAAGTACTCGCCGATAGTGGAAACCGACGCCCCAGCACTCGTCCGAGGGC
AAAGGAATAGAGCGGCCGCTCGAGGTGCACGAATTGCAATTCCGCCCCCCCCCCTAACGTTACTGGCCGA
AGCCGCTTGGAATAAGGCCGGTGTGCGTTTGTCTATATGTTATTTTCCACCATATTGCCGTCTTTTGGCA
ATGTGAGGGCCCGGAAACCTGGCCCTGTCTTCTTGACGAGCATTCCTAGGGGTCTTTCCCCTCTCGCCAA
AGGAATGCAAGGTCTGTTGAATGTCGTGAAGGAAGCAGTTCCTCTGGAAGCTTCTTGAAGACAAACAACG
TCTGTAGCGACCCTTTGCAGGCAGCGGAACCCCCCACCTGGCGACAGGTGCCTCTGCGGCCAAAAGCCAC
GTGTATAAGATACACCTGCAAAGGCGGCACAACCCCAGTGCCACGTTGTGAGTTGGATAGTTGTGGAAAG
AGTCAAATGGCTCTCCTCAAGCGTATTCAACAAGGGGCTGAAGGATGCCCAGAAGGTACCCCATTGTATG
GGATCTGATCTGGGGCCTCGGTGCACATGCTTTACATGTGTTTAGTCGAGGTTAAAAAAGCTCTAGGCCC
CCCGAACCACGGGGACGTGGTTTTCCTTTGAAAAACACGATGATAATATGGCTTCGTACCCCGGCCATCA
GCACGCGTCTGCGTTCGACCAGGCTGCGCGTTCTCGCGGCCATAGCAACCGACGTACGGCGTTGCGCCCT
CGCCGGCAGCAAGAAGCCACGGAAGTCCGCCCGGAGCAGAAAATGCCCACGCTACTGCGGGTTTATATAG
ACGGTCCCCACGGGATGGGGAAAACCACCACCACGCAACTGCTGGTGGCCCTGGGTTCGCGCGACGATAT
CGTCTACGTACCCGAGCCGATGACTTACTGGCGGGTGCTGGGGGCTTCCGAGACAATCGCGAACATCTAC
ACCACACAACACCGCCTTGACCAGGGTGAGATATCGGCCGGGGACGCGGCGGTGGTAATGACAAGCGCCC
AGATAACAATGGGCATGCCTTATGCCGTGACCGACGCCGTTCTGGCTCCTCATATCGGGGGGGAGGCTGG
GAGCTCACATGCCCCGCCCCCGGCCCTCACCCTCATCTTCGACCGCCATCCCATCGCCGCCCTCCTGTGC
TACCCGGCCGCGCGATACCTTATGGGCAGCATGACCCCCCAGGCCGTGCTGGCGTTCGTGGCCCTCATCC
CGCCGACCTTGCCCGGCACAAACATCGTGTTGGGGGCCCTTCCGGAGGACAGACACATCGACCGCCTGGC
CAAACGCCAGCGCCCCGGCGAGCGGCTTGACCTGGCTATGCTGGCCGCGATTCGCCGCGTTTACGGGCTG
CTTGCCAATACGGTGCGGTATCTGCAGGGCGGCGGGTCGTGGCGGGAGGATTGGGGACAGCTTTCGGGGA
CGGCCGTGCCGCCCCAGGGTGCCGAGCCCCAGAGCAACGCGGGCCCACGACCCCATATCGGGGACACGTT
ATTTACCCTGTTTCGGGCCCCCGAGTTGCTGGCCCCCAACGGCGACCTGTACAACGTGTTTGCCTGGGCC
TTGGACGTCTTGGCCAAACGCCTCCGTCCCATGCACGTCTTTATCCTGGATTACGACCAATCGCCCGCCG
GCTGCCGGGACGCCCTGCTGCAACTTACCTCCGGGATGATCCAGACCCACGTCACCACCCCAGGCTCCAT
ACCGACGATCTGCGACCTGGCGCGCACGTTTGCCCGGGAGATGGGGGAGGCTAACTGAAACACGGAACTA
GTGATCCAGACATGATAAGATACATTGATGAGTTTGGACAAACCACAACTAGAATGCAGTGAAAAAAATG
CTTTATTTGTGAAATTTGTGATGCTATTGCTTTATTTGTAACCATTATAAGCTGCAATAAACAAGTTAAC
AACAACAATTGCATTCATTTTATGTTTCAGGTTCAGGGGGAGGTGTGGGAGGTTTTTTAAAGCAAGTAAA
ACCTCTACAAATGTGGTATGGCTGATTATGATCCTCTAGAGGGACAGCCCCCCCCCAAAGCCCCCAGGGA
TGTAATTACGTCCCTCCCCCGCTAGGGGGCAGCAGCGAGCCGCCCGGGGCTCCGCTCCGGTCCGGCGCTC
CCCCCGCATCCCCGAGCCGGCAGCGTGCGGGGACAGCCCGGGCACGGGGAAGGTGGCACGGGATCGCTTT
CCTCTGAACGCTTCTCGCTGCTCTTTGAGCCTGCAGACACCTGGGGGGATACGGGGAAAAGCCATACCAA
TGGAGCTCACGGGGACAGCCCCCCCCCAAAGCCCCCAGGGATGTAATTACGTCCCTCCCCCGCTAGGGGG
CAGCAGCGAGCCGCCCGGGGCTCCGCTCCGGTCCGGCGCTCCCCCCGCATCCCCGAGCCGGCAGCGTGCG
GGGACAGCCCGGGCACGGGGAAGGTGGCACGGGATCGCTTTCCTCTGAACGCTTCTCGCTGCTCTTTGAG
CCTGCAGACACCTGGGGGGATACGGGGAAAAAGAATTCGATAAAAGTTTTGTTACTTTATAGAAGAAATT
TTGAGTTTTTGTTTTTTTTAATAAATAAATAAACATAAATAAATTGTTTGTTGAATTTATTATTAGTATG
TAAGTGTAAATATAATAAAACTTAATATCTATTCAAATTAATAAATAAACCTCGATATACAGACCGATAA
AACACATGCGTCAATTTTACACATGATTATCTTTAACGTACGTCACAATATGATTATCTTTCTAGGGTTA
ATCTAGCTGCGTGTTCTGCAGCGTGTCGAGCATCTTCATCTGCTCCATCACGCTGTAAAACACATTTGCA
CCGCGAGTCTGCCCGTCCTCCACGGGTTCAAAAACGTGAATGAACGAGGCGCGCTCACTGGCCGTCGTTT
TACAACGTCGTGACTGGGAAAACCCTGGCGTTACCCAACTTAATCGCCTTGCAGCACATCCCCCTTTCGC
CAGCTGGCGTAATAGCGAAGAGGCCCGCACCGATCGCCCTTCCCAACAGTTGCGCAGCCTGAATGGCGAA
TGGG
[124 nt withheld, positions 5955-6078]
C
[91 nt withheld, positions 6080-6170]
A
[49 nt withheld, positions 6172-6220]
CCTTTGACGTTGGAGTCCACGTTCTTT
[37 nt withheld, positions 6248-6284]
ACCCTATCTCGGTCTATTCTTTTGATTTATAAGGGATTTTGCCGATTTCGGCCTATTGGTTAAAAAATGA
GCTGATTTAACAAAAATTTAACGCGAATTTTAACAAAATATTAACGCTTACAATTTAGGTGGCACTTTTC
GGGGAAATGTGCGCGGAACCCCTATTTGTTTATTTTTCTAAATACATTCAAATATGTATCCGCTCATGAG
ACAATAACCCTGATAAATGCTTCAATAATATTGAAAAAGGAAGAGTATGAGTATTCAACATTTCCGTGTC
GCCCTTATTCCCTTTTTTGCGGCATTTTGCCTTCCTGTTTTTGCTCACCCAGAAACGCTGGTGAAAGTAA
AAGATGCTGAAGATCAGTTGGGTGCACGAGTGGGTTACATCGAACTGGATCTCAACAGCGGTAAGATCCT
TGAGAGTTTTCGCCCCGAAGAACGTTTTCCAATGATGAGCACTTTTAAAGTTCTGCTATGTGGCGCGGTA
TTATCCCGTATTGACGCCGGGCAAGAGCAACTCGGTCGCCGCATACACTATTCTCAGAATGACTTGGTTG
AGTACTCACCAGTCACAGAAAAGCATCTTACGGATGGCATGACAGTAAGAGAATTATGCAGTGCTGCCAT
AACCATGAGTGATAACACTGCGGCCAACTTACTTCTGACAACGATCGGAGGACCGAAGGAGCTAACCGCT
TTTTTGCACAACATGGGGGATCATGTAACTCGCCTTGATCGTTGGGAACCGGAGCTGAATGAAGCCATAC
CAAACGACGAGCGTGACACCACGATGCCTGTAGCAATGGCAACAACGTTGCGCAAACTATTAACTGGCGA
ACTACTTACTCTAGCTTCCCGGCAACAATTAATAGACTGGATGGAGGCGGATAAAGTTGCAGGACCACTT
CTGCGCTCGGCCCTTCCGGCTGGCTGGTTTATTGCTGATAAATCTGGAGCCGGTGAGCGTGGGTCTCGCG
GTATCATTGCAGCACTGGGGCCAGATGGTAAGCCCTCCCGTATCGTAGTTATCTACACGACGGGGAGTCA
GGCAACTATGGATGAACGAAATAGACAGATCGCTGAGATAGGTGCCTCACTGATTAAGCATTGGTAACTG
TCAGACCAAGTTTACTCATATATACTTTAGATTGATTTAAAACTTCATTTTTAATTTAAAAGGATCTAGG
TGAAGATCCTTTTTGATAATCTCATGACCAAAATCCCTTAACGTGAGTTTTCGTTCCACTGAGCGTCAGA
CCCCGTAGAAAAGATCAAAGGATCTTCTTGAGATCCTTTTTTTCTGCGCGTAATCTGCTGCTTGCAAACA
AAAAAACCACCGCTACCAGCGGTGGTTTGTTTGCCGGATCAAGAGCTACCAACTCTTTTTCCGAAGGTAA
CTGGCTTCAGCAGAGCGCAGATACCAAATACTGTCCTTCTAGTGTAGCCGTAGTTAGGCCACCACTTCAA
GAACTCTGTAGCACCGCCTACATACCTCGCTCTGCTAATCCTGTTACCAGTGGCTGCTGCCAGTGGCGAT
AAGTCGTGTCTTACCGGGTTGGACTCAAGACGATAGTTACCGGATAAGGCGCAGCGGTCGGGCTGAACGG
GGGGTTCGTGCACACAGCCCAGCTTGGAGCGAACGACCTACACCGAACTGAGATACCTACAGCGTGAGCT
ATGAGAAAGCGCCACGCTTCCCGAAGGGAGAAAGGCGGACAGGTATCCGGTAAGCGGCAGGGTCGGAACA
GGAGAGCGCACGAGGGAGCTTCCAGGGGGAAACGCCTGGTATCTTTATAGTCCTGTCGGGTTTCGCCACC
TCTGACTTGAGCGTCGATTTTTGTGATGCTCGTCAGGGGGGCGGAGCCTATGGAAAAACGCCAGCAACGC
GGCCTTTTTACGGTTCCTGGCCTTTTGCTGGCCTTTTGCTCACATGTTCTTTCCTGCGTTATCCCCTGAT
TCTGTGGATAACCGTATTACCGCCTTTGAGTGAGCTGATACCGCTCGCCGCAGCCGAACGACCGAGCGCA
GCGAGTCAGTGAGCGAGGAAGCGGAAGAGCGCCCAATACGCAAACCGCCTCTCCCCGCGCGTTGGCCGAT
TCATTAATGCAGCTGGCACGACAGGTTTCCCGACTGGAAAGCGGGCAGTGAGCGCAACGCAATTAATGTG
AGTTAGCTCACTCATTAGGCACCCCAGGCTTTACACTTTATGCTTCCGGCTCGTATGTTGTGTGGAATTG
TGAGCGGATAACAATTTCACACAGGAAACAGCTATGACCATGATTACGCCAAGCGCGCCCGCCGGGTAAC
TCACGGGGTATCCATGTCCATTTCTGCGGCATCCAGCCAGGATACCCGTCCTCGCTGACGTAATATCCCA
GCGCCGCACCGCTGTCATTAATCTGCACACCGGCACGGCAGTTCCGGCTGTCGCCGGTATTGTTCGGGTT
GCTGATGCGCTTCGGGCTGACCATCCGGAACTGTGTCCGGAAAAGCCGCGACGAACTGGTATCCCAGGTG
GCCTGAACGAACAGTTCACCGTTAAAGGCGTGCATGGCCACACCTTCCCGAATCATCATGGTAAACGTGC
GTTTTCGCTCAACGTCAATGCAGCAGCAGTCATCCTCGGCAAACTCTTTCCATGCCGCTTCAACCTCGCG
GGAAAAGGCACGGGCTTCTTCCTCCCCGATGCCCAGATAGCGCCAGCTTGGGCGATGACTGAGCCGGAAA
AAAGACCCGACGATATGATCCTGATGCAGCTAGA
