Features (pLannotate 1.2.2; 20 found; start..end, strand, type, name):
     38..505     -  CDS            B (fragment): PORTL_LAMBD - Experimental evidence at protein level: Swiss-Prot protein existence level 1. Forms the portal vertex of the capsid (PubMed:6228056, PubMed:6232391). This portal plays critical roles in head assembly, genome packaging, neck/tail attachment, and genome ejection (Probable). The portal protein multimerizes as a single ring-shaped homododecamer arranged around a central channel (PubMed:6232391). Binds to the terminase subunits to form the packaging machine (PubMed:7799432). From Escherichia phage lambda (Bacteriophage lambda).
   1104..1187    +  promoter       mCMV promoter (fragment): mouse cytomegalovirus (CMV) immediate early promoter
   1304..1511    +  promoter       mCMV promoter (fragment): mouse cytomegalovirus (CMV) immediate early promoter
   1778..2374    +  CDS            pac: PUAC_STRAD - Protein predicted: Swiss-Prot protein existence level 4. Detoxification of puromycin. From Streptomyces alboniger.
   2383..2429    +  polyA_signal   HSV TK poly(A) signal: herpes simplex virus thymidine kinase polyadenylation signal (Cole and Stacy, 1985)
   2440..3460    +  CDS            HygR (fragment): aminoglycoside phosphotransferase from E. coli; aph(4)-Ia; confers resistance to hygromycin
   3595..4057    +  misc_feature   IRES: internal ribosome entry site (IRES) of the encephalomyocarditis virus (EMCV)
   4059..5186    +  CDS            TK: KITH_HHV1S - Experimental evidence at protein level: Swiss-Prot protein existence level 1. Catalyzes the transfer of the gamma-phospho group of ATP to thymidine to generate dTMP in the salvage pathway of pyrimidine synthesis. The dTMP serves as a substrate for DNA polymerase during viral DNA replication. Allows the virus to be reactivated and to grow in non-proliferative cells lacking a high concentration of phosphorylated nucleic acid precursors. From Human herpesvirus 1 (strain SC16) (HHV-1) (Human herpes simplex virus 1). Used in molecular biology as a selectable marker to identify transfec
   5204..5338    -  polyA_signal   SV40 poly(A) signal: SV40 polyadenylation signal
   5361..5444    -  CDS            large T antigen (fragment): large T antigen from SV40 (simian virus 40)
   6186..6305    -  CDS            B (fragment): PORTL_LAMBD - Experimental evidence at protein level: Swiss-Prot protein existence level 1. Forms the portal vertex of the capsid (PubMed:6228056, PubMed:6232391). This portal plays critical roles in head assembly, genome packaging, neck/tail attachment, and genome ejection (Probable). The portal protein multimerizes as a single ring-shaped homododecamer arranged around a central channel (PubMed:6232391). Binds to the terminase subunits to form the packaging machine (PubMed:7799432). From Escherichia phage lambda (Bacteriophage lambda).
   6307..6462    +  CDS            lacZα (fragment): LacZα fragment of β-galactosidase; lacZ fragment
   6467..6895    +  rep_origin     f1 ori (sequence partly withheld): f1 bacteriophage origin of replication; arrow indicates direction of (+) strand synthesis
   6948..7052    +  promoter       AmpR promoter: bla
   7053..7913    +  CDS            AmpR: β-lactamase; bla; confers resistance to ampicillin, carbenicillin, and related antibiotics
   8084..8672    +  rep_origin     ori: high-copy-number ColE1/pMB1/pBR322/pUC origin of replication
   8855..8947    +  CDS            lacI (fragment): lac repressor; lacI; The lac repressor binds to the lac operator to inhibit transcription in E. coli. This inhibition can be relieved by adding lactose or isopropyl-β-D-thiogalactopyranoside (IPTG).
   8960..8981    +  protein_bind   CAP binding site: CAP binding activates transcription in the presence of cAMP. E. coli catabolite activator protein
   8996..9026    +  promoter       lac promoter: promoter for the E. coli lac operon
   9034..9050    +  protein_bind   lac operator: The lac repressor binds to the lac operator to inhibit transcription in E. coli. This inhibition can be relieved by adding lactose or isopropyl-β-D-thiogalactopyranoside (IPTG). lac repressor encoded by lacI
>Addgene plasmid #133388 | BII-C3HTK | addgene full sequence | sequence record 267638 | Addgene NGS Result
TTTCACACAGGAAACAGCTATGACCATGATTACGCCAAGCGCGCCCGCCGGGTAACTCACGGGGTATCCA
TGTCCATTTCTGCGGCATCCAGCCAGGATACCCGTCCTCGCTGACGTAATATCCCAGCGCCGCACCGCTG
TCATTAATCTGCACACCGGCACGGCAGTTCCGGCTGTCGCCGGTATTGTTCGGGTTGCTGATGCGCTTCG
GGCTGACCATCCGGAACTGTGTCCGGAAAAGCCGCGACGAACTGGTATCCCAGGTGGCCTGAACGAACAG
TTCACCGTTAAAGGCGTGCATGGCCACACCTTCCCGAATCATCATGGTAAACGTGCGTTTTCGCTCAACG
TCAATGCAGCAGCAGTCATCCTCGGCAAACTCTTTCCATGCCGCTTCAACCTCGCGGGAAAAGGCACGGG
CTTCTTCCTCCCCGATGCCCAGATAGCGCCAGCTTGGGCGATGACTGAGCCGGAAAAAAGACCCGACGAT
ATGATCCTGATGCAGCTAGATTAACCCTAGAAAGATAGTCTGCGTAAAATTGACGCATGCATTCTTGAAA
TATTGCTCTCTCTTTCTAAATAGCGCGAATCCGTCGCTGTGCATTTAGGACATCTCAGTCGCCGCTTGGA
GCTCCCGTGAGGCGTGCTTGTCAATGCGGTAAGTGTCACTGATTTTGAACTATAACGACCGCGTGAGTCA
AAATGACGCATGATTATCTTTTACGTGACTTTTAAGATTTAACTCATACGATAATTATATTGTTATTTCA
TGTTCTACTTACGTGATAACTTATTATATATATATTTTCTTGTTATAGATCTGTGGAATGTGTGCTAGAG
GGACAGCCCCCCCCCAAAGCCCCCAGGGATGTAATTACGTCCCTCCCCCGCTAGGGGGCAGCAGCGAGCC
GCCCGGGGCTCCGCTCCGGTCCGGCGCTCCCCCCGCATCCCCGAGCCGGCAGCGTGCGGGGACAGCCCGG
GCACGGGGAAGGTGGCACGGGATCGCTTTCCTCTGAACGCTTCTCGCTGCTCTTTGAGCCTGCAGACACC
TGGGGGGATACGGGGAAAAGGCCTCCAAGGCCTGCAGGAGTCAATGGGAAAAACCCATTGGAGCCAAGTA
CACTGACTCAATAGGGACTTTCCATTGGGTTTTGCCCAGTACATAAGGTCAATAGGGGGTGAGTCAACAG
GAAAGTCCCATTGGAGCCAAGTACATTGAGTCAATAGGGACTTTCCAATGGGTTTTGCCCAGTACATAAG
GTCAATGGGAGGTAAGCCAATGGGTTTTTCCCATTACTGACATGTATACTGAGTCATTAGGGACTTTCCA
ATGGGTTTTGCCCAGTACATAAGGTCAATAGGGGTGAATCAACAGGAAAGTCCCATTGGAGCCAAGTACA
CTGAGTCAATAGGGACTTTCCATTGGGTTTTGCCCAGTACAAAAGGTCAATAGGGGGTGAGTCAATGGGT
TTTTCCCATTATTGGCACATACATAAGGTCAATAGGGGTGACTAGTGGAGAAGAGCATGCTTGAGGGCTG
AGTGCCCCTCAGTGGGCAGAGAGCACATGGCCCACAGTCCCTGAGAAGTTGGGGGGAGGGGTGGGCAATT
GAACTGGTGCCTAGAGAAGGTGGGGCTTGGGTAAACTGGGAAAGTGATGTGGTGTACTGGCTCCACCTTT
TTCCCCAGGGTGGGGGAGAACCATATATAAGTGCAGTAGTCTCTGTGAACATTCGGTTTAGTGAACCTGC
AGGTCGGCCGCCACGACCGGTGCCACCATGACTGAATACAAACCAACTGTTCGCCTGGCAACTCGTGATG
ATGTTCCACGTGCAGTTCGCACCCTGGCTGCTGCATTTGCTGACTACCCTGCAACCCGTCACACTGTGGA
CCCAGACCGCCACATTGAACGTGTGACTGAACTGCAGGAGCTGTTCCTGACCCGTGTGGGCCTGGACATT
GGCAAAGTGTGGGTGGCAGATGATGGTGCTGCTGTGGCAGTGTGGACCACCCCTGAATCTGTTGAAGCTG
GTGCAGTGTTTGCTGAGATTGGCCCACGCATGGCAGAACTGTCTGGCAGCCGCCTGGCAGCACAACAGCA
GATGGAAGGTCTGCTGGCACCACACCGCCCAAAAGAACCTGCTTGGTTCCTGGCAACTGTGGGTGTGAGC
CCTGACCACCAGGGTAAGGGCCTGGGCTCTGCAGTGGTGCTGCCTGGTGTGGAAGCAGCTGAACGTGCAG
GTGTGCCTGCTTTCCTGGAGACCTCAGCTCCACGCAACCTGCCTTTCTATGAACGCCTGGGCTTCACTGT
GACTGCTGATGTGGAAGTGCCAGAAGGCCCACGCACTTGGTGCATGACTCGCAAACCAGGTGCTAGGTGA
CCGCAATAAAAAGACAGAATAAAACGCACGGGTGTTGGGTCGTTTGTTCACTCGGCAATAAAGCCTGAAC
TCACCGCGACGTCTGTCGAGAAGTTTCTGATCGAAAAGTTCGACAGCGTCTCCGACCTGATGCAGCTCTC
GGAGGGCGAAGAATCTCGTGCTTTCAGCTTCGATGTAGGAGGGCGTGGATATGTCCTGCGGGTAAATAGC
TGCGCCGATGGTTTCTACAAAGATCGTTATGTTTATCGGCACTTTGCATCGGCCGCGCTCCCGATTCCGG
AAGTGCTTGACATTGGGGAATTCAGCGAGAGCCTGACCTATTGCATCTCCCGCCGTGCACAGGGTGTCAC
GTTGCAAGACCTGCCTGAAACCGAACTGCCCGCTGTTCTGCAGCCGGTCGCGGAGGCCATGGATGCGATC
GCTGCGGCCGATCTTAGCCAGACGAGCGGGTTCGGCCCATTCGGACCGCAAGGAATCGGTCAATACACTA
CATGGCGTGATTTCATATGCGCGATTGCTGATCCCCATGTGTATCACTGGCAAACTGTGATGGACGACAC
CGTCAGTGCGTCCGTCGCGCAGGCTCTCGATGAGCTGATGCTTTGGGCCGAGGACTGCCCCGAAGTCCGG
CACCTCGTGCACGCGGATTTCGGCTCCAACAATGTCCTGACGGACAATGGCCGCATAACAGCGGTCATTG
ACTGGAGCGAGGCGATGTTCGGGGATTCCCAATACGAGGTCGCCAACATCTTCTTCTGGAGGCCGTGGTT
GGCTTGTATGGAGCAGCAGACGCGCTACTTCGAGCGGAGGCATCCGGAGCTTGCAGGATCGCCGCGGCTC
CGGGCGTATATGCTCCGCATTGGTCTTGACCAACTCTATCAGAGCTTGGTTGACGGCAATTTCGATGATG
CAGCTTGGGCGCAGGGTCGATGCGACGCAATCGTCCGATCCGGAGCCGGGACTGTCGGGCGTACACAAAT
CGCCCGCAGAAGCGCGGCCGTCTGGACCGATGGCTGTGTAGAAGTACTCGCCGATAGTGGAAACCGACGC
CCCAGCACTCGTCCGAGGGCAAAGGAATAGAGCGGCCGCTCGAGGTGCACGAATTGCAATTCCGCCCCCC
CCCCTAACGTTACTGGCCGAAGCCGCTTGGAATAAGGCCGGTGTGCGTTTGTCTATATGTTATTTTCCAC
CATATTGCCGTCTTTTGGCAATGTGAGGGCCCGGAAACCTGGCCCTGTCTTCTTGACGAGCATTCCTAGG
GGTCTTTCCCCTCTCGCCAAAGGAATGCAAGGTCTGTTGAATGTCGTGAAGGAAGCAGTTCCTCTGGAAG
CTTCTTGAAGACAAACAACGTCTGTAGCGACCCTTTGCAGGCAGCGGAACCCCCCACCTGGCGACAGGTG
CCTCTGCGGCCAAAAGCCACGTGTATAAGATACACCTGCAAAGGCGGCACAACCCCAGTGCCACGTTGTG
AGTTGGATAGTTGTGGAAAGAGTCAAATGGCTCTCCTCAAGCGTATTCAACAAGGGGCTGAAGGATGCCC
AGAAGGTACCCCATTGTATGGGATCTGATCTGGGGCCTCGGTGCACATGCTTTACATGTGTTTAGTCGAG
GTTAAAAAAACGTCTAGGCCCCCCGAACCACGGGGACGTGGTTTTCCTTTGAAAAACACGATGATAATAT
GGCTTCGTACCCCGGCCATCAGCACGCGTCTGCGTTCGACCAGGCTGCGCGTTCTCGCGGCCATAGCAAC
CGACGTACGGCGTTGCGCCCTCGCCGGCAGCAAGAAGCCACGGAAGTCCGCCCGGAGCAGAAAATGCCCA
CGCTACTGCGGGTTTATATAGACGGTCCCCACGGGATGGGGAAAACCACCACCACGCAACTGCTGGTGGC
CCTGGGTTCGCGCGACGATATCGTCTACGTACCCGAGCCGATGACTTACTGGCGGGTGCTGGGGGCTTCC
GAGACAATCGCGAACATCTACACCACACAACACCGCCTTGACCAGGGTGAGATATCGGCCGGGGACGCGG
CGGTGGTAATGACAAGCGCCCAGATAACAATGGGCATGCCTTATGCCGTGACCGACGCCGTTCTGGCTCC
TCATATCGGGGGGGAGGCTGGGAGCTCACATGCCCCGCCCCCGGCCCTCACCCTCATCTTCGACCGCCAT
CCCATCGCCGCCCTCCTGTGCTACCCGGCCGCGCGATACCTTATGGGCAGCATGACCCCCCAGGCCGTGC
TGGCGTTCGTGGCCCTCATCCCGCCGACCTTGCCCGGCACAAACATCGTGTTGGGGGCCCTTCCGGAGGA
CAGACACATCGACCGCCTGGCCAAACGCCAGCGCCCCGGCGAGCGGCTTGACCTGGCTATGCTGGCCGCG
ATTCGCCGCGTTTACGGGCTGCTTGCCAATACGGTGCGGTATCTGCAGGGCGGCGGGTCGTGGCGGGAGG
ATTGGGGACAGCTTTCGGGGACGGCCGTGCCGCCCCAGGGTGCCGAGCCCCAGAGCAACGCGGGCCCACG
ACCCCATATCGGGGACACGTTATTTACCCTGTTTCGGGCCCCCGAGTTGCTGGCCCCCAACGGCGACCTG
TACAACGTGTTTGCCTGGGCCTTGGACGTCTTGGCCAAACGCCTCCGTCCCATGCACGTCTTTATCCTGG
ATTACGACCAATCGCCCGCCGGCTGCCGGGACGCCCTGCTGCAACTTACCTCCGGGATGATCCAGACCCA
CGTCACCACCCCAGGCTCCATACCGACGATCTGCGACCTGGCGCGCACGTTTGCCCGGGAGATGGGGGAG
GCTAACTGAAACACGGAACTAGTGATCCAGACATGATAAGATACATTGATGAGTTTGGACAAACCACAAC
TAGAATGCAGTGAAAAAAATGCTTTATTTGTGAAATTTGTGATGCTATTGCTTTATTTGTAACCATTATA
AGCTGCAATAAACAAGTTAACAACAACAATTGCATTCATTTTATGTTTCAGGTTCAGGGGGAGGTGTGGG
AGGTTTTTTAAAGCAAGTAAAACCTCTACAAATGTGGTATGGCTGATTATGATCCTCTAGAGGGACAGCC
CCCCCCCAAAGCCCCCAGGGATGTAATTACGTCCCTCCCCCGCTAGGGGGCAGCAGCGAGCCGCCCGGGG
CTCCGCTCCGGTCCGGCGCTCCCCCCGCATCCCCGAGCCGGCAGCGTGCGGGGACAGCCCGGGCACGGGG
AAGGTGGCACGGGATCGCTTTCCTCTGAACGCTTCTCGCTGCTCTTTGAGCCTGCAGACACCTGGGGGGA
TACGGGGAAAAAGCCATACCAATGGAGCTCACGGGGACAGCCCCCCCCCAAAGCCCCCAGGGATGTAATT
ACGTCCCTCCCCCGCTAGGGGGCAGCAGCGAGCCGCCCGGGGCTCCGCTCCGGTCCGGCGCTCCCCCCGC
ATCCCCGAGCCGGCAGCGTGCGGGGACAGCCCGGGCACGGGGAAGGTGGCACGGGATCGCTTTCCTCTGA
ACGCTTCTCGCTGCTCTTTGAGCCTGCAGACACCTGGGGGGATACGGGGAAAAAGAATTCGATAAAAGTT
TTGTTACTTTATAGAAGAAATTTTGAGTTTTTGTTTTTTTTAATAAATAAATAAACATAAATAAATTGTT
TGTTGAATTTATTATTAGTATGTAAGTGTAAATATAATAAAACTTAATATCTATTCAAATTAATAAATAA
ACCTCGATATACAGACCGATAAAACACATGCGTCAATTTTACACATGATTATCTTTAACGTACGTCACAA
TATGATTATCTTTCTAGGGTTAATCTAGCTGCGTGTTCTGCAGCGTGTCGAGCATCTTCATCTGCTCCAT
CACGCTGTAAAACACATTTGCACCGCGAGTCTGCCCGTCCTCCACGGGTTCAAAAACGTGAATGAACGAG
GCGCGCTCACTGGCCGTCGTTTTACAACGTCGTGACTGGGAAAACCCTGGCGTTACCCAACTTAATCGCC
TTGCAGCACATCCCCCTTTCGCCAGCTGGCGTAATAGCGAAGAGGCCCGCACCGATCGCCCTTCCCAACA
GTTGCGCAGCCTGAATGGCGAATGGG
[124 nt withheld, positions 6467-6590]
C
[91 nt withheld, positions 6592-6682]
A
[49 nt withheld, positions 6684-6732]
CCTTTGACGTTGGAGTCCACGTTCTTT
[37 nt withheld, positions 6760-6796]
ACCCTATCTCGGTCTATTCTTTTGATTTATAAGGGATTTTGCCGATTTCGGCCTATTGGTTAAAAAATGA
GCTGATTTAACAAAAATTTAACGCGAATTTTAACAAAATATTAACGCTTACAATTTAGGTGGCACTTTTC
GGGGAAATGTGCGCGGAACCCCTATTTGTTTATTTTTCTAAATACATTCAAATATGTATCCGCTCATGAG
ACAATAACCCTGATAAATGCTTCAATAATATTGAAAAAGGAAGAGTATGAGTATTCAACATTTCCGTGTC
GCCCTTATTCCCTTTTTTGCGGCATTTTGCCTTCCTGTTTTTGCTCACCCAGAAACGCTGGTGAAAGTAA
AAGATGCTGAAGATCAGTTGGGTGCACGAGTGGGTTACATCGAACTGGATCTCAACAGCGGTAAGATCCT
TGAGAGTTTTCGCCCCGAAGAACGTTTTCCAATGATGAGCACTTTTAAAGTTCTGCTATGTGGCGCGGTA
TTATCCCGTATTGACGCCGGGCAAGAGCAACTCGGTCGCCGCATACACTATTCTCAGAATGACTTGGTTG
AGTACTCACCAGTCACAGAAAAGCATCTTACGGATGGCATGACAGTAAGAGAATTATGCAGTGCTGCCAT
AACCATGAGTGATAACACTGCGGCCAACTTACTTCTGACAACGATCGGAGGACCGAAGGAGCTAACCGCT
TTTTTGCACAACATGGGGGATCATGTAACTCGCCTTGATCGTTGGGAACCGGAGCTGAATGAAGCCATAC
CAAACGACGAGCGTGACACCACGATGCCTGTAGCAATGGCAACAACGTTGCGCAAACTATTAACTGGCGA
ACTACTTACTCTAGCTTCCCGGCAACAATTAATAGACTGGATGGAGGCGGATAAAGTTGCAGGACCACTT
CTGCGCTCGGCCCTTCCGGCTGGCTGGTTTATTGCTGATAAATCTGGAGCCGGTGAGCGTGGGTCTCGCG
GTATCATTGCAGCACTGGGGCCAGATGGTAAGCCCTCCCGTATCGTAGTTATCTACACGACGGGGAGTCA
GGCAACTATGGATGAACGAAATAGACAGATCGCTGAGATAGGTGCCTCACTGATTAAGCATTGGTAACTG
TCAGACCAAGTTTACTCATATATACTTTAGATTGATTTAAAACTTCATTTTTAATTTAAAAGGATCTAGG
TGAAGATCCTTTTTGATAATCTCATGACCAAAATCCCTTAACGTGAGTTTTCGTTCCACTGAGCGTCAGA
CCCCGTAGAAAAGATCAAAGGATCTTCTTGAGATCCTTTTTTTCTGCGCGTAATCTGCTGCTTGCAAACA
AAAAAACCACCGCTACCAGCGGTGGTTTGTTTGCCGGATCAAGAGCTACCAACTCTTTTTCCGAAGGTAA
CTGGCTTCAGCAGAGCGCAGATACCAAATACTGTTCTTCTAGTGTAGCCGTAGTTAGGCCACCACTTCAA
GAACTCTGTAGCACCGCCTACATACCTCGCTCTGCTAATCCTGTTACCAGTGGCTGCTGCCAGTGGCGAT
AAGTCGTGTCTTACCGGGTTGGACTCAAGACGATAGTTACCGGATAAGGCGCAGCGGTCGGGCTGAACGG
GGGGTTCGTGCACACAGCCCAGCTTGGAGCGAACGACCTACACCGAACTGAGATACCTACAGCGTGAGCT
ATGAGAAAGCGCCACGCTTCCCGAAGGGAGAAAGGCGGACAGGTATCCGGTAAGCGGCAGGGTCGGAACA
GGAGAGCGCACGAGGGAGCTTCCAGGGGGAAACGCCTGGTATCTTTATAGTCCTGTCGGGTTTCGCCACC
TCTGACTTGAGCGTCGATTTTTGTGATGCTCGTCAGGGGGGCGGAGCCTATGGAAAAACGCCAGCAACGC
GGCCTTTTTACGGTTCCTGGCCTTTTGCTGGCCTTTTGCTCACATGTTCTTTCCTGCGTTATCCCCTGAT
TCTGTGGATAACCGTATTACCGCCTTTGAGTGAGCTGATACCGCTCGCCGCAGCCGAACGACCGAGCGCA
GCGAGTCAGTGAGCGAGGAAGCGGAAGAGCGCCCAATACGCAAACCGCCTCTCCCCGCGCGTTGGCCGAT
TCATTAATGCAGCTGGCACGACAGGTTTCCCGACTGGAAAGCGGGCAGTGAGCGCAACGCAATTAATGTG
AGTTAGCTCACTCATTAGGCACCCCAGGCTTTACACTTTATGCTTCCGGCTCGTATGTTGTGTGGAATTG
TGAGCGGATAACAA
